>Addgene plasmid #136264 | Tol2 8xSTAR-sTomato. PGK-puro | addgene full sequence | sequence record 312926 | Addgene NGS Result
TGAAAAGGCAGGTGCAAAGCAAATCCTATCCCAGCTTCTAGCTAGGGTGAAAAGGCAGGTGCAAAGCAAA
TCCTATCCCAGCTTCTAGCTAGGTGAAAAGGCAGGTGCAAAGCAAATCCTATCCCAGCTTCTAGCTAGGG
TGAAAAGGCAGGTGCAAAGCAAATCCTATCCCAGCTTCTAGCTAGGTGAAAAGGCAGGTGCAAAGCAAAT
CCTATCCCAGCTTCTAGCTAGGGTGAAAAGGCAGGTGCAAAGCAAATCCTATCCCAGCTTCTAGCTAGGT
GAAAAGGCAGGTGCAAAGCAAATCCTATCCCAGCTTCTAGCTAGCGGCGCGCCGGATCCGGAGGGGACAA
GTGGAGGGAAAGTGGGGCCGGGCGGGGGGTGCCTGGGAAGCCAGGCTGCGCTGACGTCACTGGGCGCGCA
ATTCGGGCTGGAGCGCTTTAAAAAACGAGCGTGCAAGCAGAGAGGCTGCTCCACACCGCTCAGGCCGCGA
CCATGGTGAGCAAGGGCGAGGAGGTCATCAAAGAGTTCATGCGCTTCAAGGTGCGCATGGAGGGCTCCAT
GAACGGCCACGAGTTCGAGATCGAGGGCGAGGGCGAGGGCCGCCCCTACGAGGGCACCCAGACCGCCAAG
CTGAAGGTGACCAAGGGCGGCCCCCTGCCCTTCGCCTGGGACATCCTGTCCCCCCAGTTCATGTACGGCT
CCAAGGCGTACGTGAAGCACCCCGCCGACATCCCCGATTACAAGAAGCTGTCCTTCCCCGAGGGCTTCAA
GTGGGAGCGCGTGATGAACTTCGAGGACGGCGGTCTGGTGACCGTGACCCAGGACTCCTCCCTGCAGGAC
GGCACGCTGATCTACAAGGTGAAGATGCGCGGCACCAACTTCCCCCCCGACGGCCCCGTAATGCAGAAGA
AGACCATGGGCTGGGAGGCCTCCACCGAGCGCCTGTACCCCCGCGACGGCGTGCTGAAGGGCGAGATCCA
CCAGGCCCTGAAGCTGAAGGACGGCGGCCACTACCTGGTGGAGTTCAAGACCATCTACATGGCCAAGAAG
CCCGTGCAACTGCCCGGCTACTACTACGTGGACACCAAGCTGGACATCACCTCCCACAACGAGGACTACA
CCATCGTGGAACAGTACGAGCGCTCCGAGGGCCGCCACCACCTGTTCCTGGGGCATGGCACCGGCAGCAC
CGGCAGCGGCTAATCTAGAACTATAGTGAGTCGTATTACGTAGATCCAGACATGATAAGATACATTGATG
AGTTTGGACAAACCACAACTAGAATGCAGTGAAAAAAATGCTTTATTTGTGAAATTTGTGATGCTATTGC
TTTATTTGTAACCATTATAAGCTGCAATAAACAAGTTAACAACAACAATTGCATTCATTTTATGTTTCAG
GTTCAGGGGGAGGTGTGGGAGGTTTTTTAATTCGCGGCCGCACCGGGTAGGGGAGGCGCTTTTCCCAAGG
CAGTCTGGAGCATGCGCTTTAGCAGCCCCGCTGGGCACTTGGCGCTACACAAGTGGCCTCTGGCCTCGCA
CACATTCCACATCCACCGGTAGGCGCCAACCGGCTCCGTTCTTTGGTGGCCCCTTCGCGCCACCTTCTAC
TCCTCCCCTAGTCAGGAAGTTCCCCCCCGCCCCGCAGCTCGCGTCGTGCAGGACGTGACAAATGGAAGTA
GCACGTCTCACTAGTCTCGTGCAGATGGACAGCACCGCTGAGCAATGGAAGCGGGTAGGCCTTTGGGGCA
GCGGCCAATAGCAGCTTTGCTCCTTCGCTTTCTGGGCTCAGAGGCTGGGAAGGGGTGGGTCCGGGGGCGG
GCTCAGGGGCGGGCTCAGGGGCGGGGCGGGCGCCCGAAGGTCCTCCGGAGGCCCGGCATTCTGCACGCTT
CAAAAGCGCACGTCTGCCGCGCTGTTCTCCTCTTCCTCATCTCCGGGCCTTTCGACCTGCAGCCTGTTGA
CAATTAATCATCGGCATAGTATATCGGCATAGTATAATACGACAAGGTGAGGAACTAAACCGTCGACGAT
TTCACTAGTCTCGAAGCCACCATGACCGAGTACAAGCCCACGGTGCGCCTCGCCACCCGCGACGACGTCC
CCAGGGCCGTACGCACCCTCGCCGCCGCGTTCGCCGACTACCCCGCCACGCGCCACACCGTCGATCCGGA
CCGCCACATCGAGCGGGTCACCGAGCTGCAAGAACTCTTCCTCACGCGCGTCGGGCTCGACATCGGCAAG
GTGTGGGTCGCGGACGACGGCGCCGCGGTGGCGGTCTGGACCACGCCGGAGAGCGTCGAAGCGGGGGCGG
TGTTCGCCGAGATCGGCCCGCGCATGGCCGAGTTGAGCGGTTCCCGGCTGGCCGCGCAGCAACAGATGGA
AGGCCTCCTGGCGCCGCACCGGCCCAAGGAGCCCGCGTGGTTCCTGGCCACCGTCGGCGTCTCGCCCGAC
CACCAGGGCAAGGGTCTGGGCAGCGCCGTCGTGCTCCCCGGAGTGGAGGCGGCCGAGCGCGCCGGGGTGC
CCGCCTTCCTGGAGACCTCCGCGCCCCGCAACCTCCCCTTCTACGAGCGGCTCGGCTTCACCGTCACCGC
CGACGTCGAGGTGCCCGAAGGACCGCGCACCTGGTGCATGACCCGCAAGCCCGGTGCCTGACTAGAACTA
TAGTGAGTCGTATTACGTAGATCCAGACATGATAAGATACATTGATGAGTTTGGACAAACCACAACTAGA
ATGCAGTGAAAAAAATGCTTTATTTGTGAAATTTGTGATGCTATTGCTTTATTTGTAACCATTATAAGCT
GCAATAAACAAGTTAACAACAACAATTGCATTCATTTTATGTTTCAGGTTCAGGGGGAGGTGTGGGAGGT
TTTTTAATTAAGCTTAAACAAGAATCTCTAGTTTTCTTTCTTGCTTTTACTTTTACTTCCTTAATACTCA
AGTACAATTTTAATGGAGTACTTTTTTACTTTTACTCAAGTAAGATTCTAGCCAGATACTTTTACTTTTA
ATTGAGTAAAATTTTCCCTAAGTACTTGTACTTTCACTTGAGTAAAATTTTTGAGTACTTTTTACACCTC
TGCTCGACCATATGGGAGAGCTCCCAACGCGTTGGATGCATAGCTTGAGTATTCTATAGTGTCACCTAAA
TAGCTTGGCGTAATCATGGTCATAGCTGTTTCCTGTGTGAAATTGTTATCCGCTCACAATTCCACACAAC
ATACGAGCCGGAAGCATAAAGTGTAAAGCCTGGGGTGCCTAATGAGTGAGCTAACTCACATTAATTGCGT
TGCGCTCACTGCCCGCTTTCCAGTCGGGAAACCTGTCGTGCCAGCTGCATTAATGAATCGGCCAACGCGC
GGGGAGAGGCGGTTTGCGTATTGGGCGCTCTTCCGCTTCCTCGCTCACTGACTCGCTGCGCTCGGTCGTT
CGGCTGCGGCGAGCGGTATCAGCTCACTCAAAGGCGGTAATACGGTTATCCACAGAATCAGGGGATAACG
CAGGAAAGAACATGTGAGCAAAAGGCCAGCAAAAGGCCAGGAACCGTAAAAAGGCCGCGTTGCTGGCGTT
TTTCCATAGGCTCCGCCCCCCTGACGAGCATCACAAAAATCGACGCTCAAGTCAGAGGTGGCGAAACCCG
ACAGGACTATAAAGATACCAGGCGTTTCCCCCTGGAAGCTCCCTCGTGCGCTCTCCTGTTCCGACCCTGC
CGCTTACCGGATACCTGTCCGCCTTTCTCCCTTCGGGAAGCGTGGCGCTTTCTCATAGCTCACGCTGTAG
GTATCTCAGTTCGGTGTAGGTCGTTCGCTCCAAGCTGGGCTGTGTGCACGAACCCCCCGTTCAGCCCGAC
CGCTGCGCCTTATCCGGTAACTATCGTCTTGAGTCCAACCCGGTAAGACACGACTTATCGCCACTGGCAG
CAGCCACTGGTAACAGGATTAGCAGAGCGAGGTATGTAGGCGGTGCTACAGAGTTCTTGAAGTGGTGGCC
TAACTACGGCTACACTAGAAGAACAGTATTTGGTATCTGCGCTCTGCTGAAGCCAGTTACCTTCGGAAAA
AGAGTTGGTAGCTCTTGATCCGGCAAACAAACCACCGCTGGTAGCGGTGGTTTTTTTGTTTGCAAGCAGC
AGATTACGCGCAGAAAAAAAGGATCTCAAGAAGATCCTTTGATCTTTTCTACGGGGTCTGACGCTCAGTG
GAACGAAAACTCACGTTAAGGGATTTTGGTCATGAGATTATCAAAAAGGATCTTCACCTAGATCCTTTTA
AATTAAAAATGAAGTTTTAAATCAATCTAAAGTATATATGAGTAAACTTGGTCTGACAGTTACCAATGCT
TAATCAGTGAGGCACCTATCTCAGCGATCTGTCTATTTCGTTCATCCATAGTTGCCTGACTCCCCGTCGT
GTAGATAACTACGATACGGGAGGGCTTACCATCTGGCCCCAGTGCTGCAATGATACCGCGAGACCCACGC
TCACCGGCTCCAGATTTATCAGCAATAAACCAGCCAGCCGGAAGGGCCGAGCGCAGAAGTGGTCCTGCAA
CTTTATCCGCCTCCATCCAGTCTATTAATTGTTGCCGGGAAGCTAGAGTAAGTAGTTCGCCAGTTAATAG
TTTGCGCAACGTTGTTGCCATTGCTACAGGCATCGTGGTGTCACGCTCGTCGTTTGGTATGGCTTCATTC
AGCTCCGGTTCCCAACGATCAAGGCGAGTTACATGATCCCCCATGTTGTGCAAAAAAGCGGTTAGCTCCT
TCGGTCCTCCGATCGTTGTCAGAAGTAAGTTGGCCGCAGTGTTATCACTCATGGTTATGGCAGCACTGCA
TAATTCTCTTACTGTCATGCCATCCGTAAGATGCTTTTCTGTGACTGGTGAGTACTCAACCAAGTCATTC
TGAGAATAGTGTATGCGGCGACCGAGTTGCTCTTGCCCGGCGTCAATACGGGATAATACCGCGCCACATA
GCAGAACTTTAAAAGTGCTCATCATTGGAAAACGTTCTTCGGGGCGAAAACTCTCAAGGATCTTACCGCT
GTTGAGATCCAGTTCGATGTAACCCACTCGTGCACCCAACTGATCTTCAGCATCTTTTACTTTCACCAGC
GTTTCTGGGTGAGCAAAAACAGGAAGGCAAAATGCCGCAAAAAAGGGAATAAGGGCGACACGGAAATGTT
GAATACTCATACTCTTCCTTTTTCAATATTATTGAAGCATTTATCAGGGTTATTGTCTCATGAGCGGATA
CATATTTGAATGTATTTAGAAAAATAAACAAATAGGGGTTCCGCGCACATTTCCCCGAAAAGTGCCACCT
GATGCGGTGTGAAATACCGCACAGATGCGTAAGGAGAAAATACCGCATCAGGAAATTGTAAGCGTTAATA
TTTTGTTAAAATTCGCGTTAAATTTTTGTTAAATCAGCTCATTTTTTAACCAATAGGCCGAAATCGGCAA
AATCCCTTATAAATCAAAAGAATAGACCGAGATAGGGT
[37 nt withheld, positions 5499-5535]
AAAGAACGTGGACTCCAACGTCAAAGG
[49 nt withheld, positions 5563-5611]
T
[91 nt withheld, positions 5613-5703]
G
[124 nt withheld, positions 5705-5828]
CCATTCGCCATTCAGGCTGCGCAACTGTTGGGAAGGGCGATCGGTGCGGGCCTCTTCGCTATTACGCCAG
CTGGCGAAAGGGGGATGTGCTGCAAGGCGATTAAGTTGGGTAACGCCAGGGTTTTCCCAGTCACGACGTT
GTAAAACGACGGCCAGTGAATTGTAATACGACTCACTATAGGGCGAATTGGGCCCAGAGGTGTAAAGTAC
TTGAGTAATTTTACTTGATTACTGTACTTAAGTATTATTTTTGGGGATTTTTACTTTACTTGAGTACAAT
TAAAAATCAATACTTTTACTTTTACTTAATTACATTTTTTTAGAAAAAAAAGTACTTTTTACTCCTTACA
ATTTTATTTACAGTCAAAAAGTACTTATTTTTTGGAGATCACTTCATTCTATTTTCCCTTGCTATTACCA
AACCAATTGAATTGCGCTGATGCCCAGTTTAATTTAAATAGATCTATCGATCGGTACCCCTAGGGTGAAA
AGGCAGGTGCAAAGCAAATCCTATCCCAGCTTCTAGCTAGG
Features (pLannotate 1.2.2; 21 found; start..end, strand, type, name):
    493..1170    +  CDS            dTomato: dTomato is a basic (constitutively fluorescent) orange fluorescent protein published in 2004, derived from Discosoma sp.. It is reported to be a somewhat slowly-maturing dimer with low acid sensitivity.
   1171..1200    +  CDS            TDsmURFP (fragment): monomeric tandem dimer of a small ultra-red fluorescent protein derived from a cyanobacterial phycobiliprotein (Rodriguez et al., 2016)
   1211..1228    -  promoter       T7 promoter (fragment): promoter for bacteriophage T7 RNA polymerase
   1233..1367    -  polyA_signal   SV40 poly(A) signal: SV40 polyadenylation signal
   1445..1944    +  promoter       PGK promoter: mouse phosphoglycerate kinase 1 promoter
   1956..2003    +  promoter       EM7 promoter: synthetic bacterial promoter&nbsp
   2052..2651    +  CDS            PuroR: puromycin N-acetyltransferase; pac from Streptomyces alboniger; confers resistance to puromycin
   2658..2675    -  promoter       T7 promoter (fragment): promoter for bacteriophage T7 RNA polymerase
   2680..2814    -  polyA_signal   SV40 poly(A) signal: SV40 polyadenylation signal
   3133..3151    -  promoter       SP6 promoter: promoter for bacteriophage SP6 RNA polymerase
   3193..3209    -  protein_bind   lac operator: The lac repressor binds to the lac operator to inhibit transcription in E. coli. This inhibition can be relieved by adding lactose or isopropyl-β-D-thiogalactopyranoside (IPTG). lac repressor encoded by lacI
   3217..3247    -  promoter       lac promoter: promoter for the E. coli lac operon
   3262..3283    -  protein_bind   CAP binding site: CAP binding activates transcription in the presence of cAMP. E. coli catabolite activator protein
   3296..3388    -  CDS            lacI (fragment): lac repressor; lacI; The lac repressor binds to the lac operator to inhibit transcription in E. coli. This inhibition can be relieved by adding lactose or isopropyl-β-D-thiogalactopyranoside (IPTG).
   3571..4159    -  rep_origin     ori: high-copy-number ColE1/pMB1/pBR322/pUC origin of replication
   4330..5190    -  CDS            AmpR: β-lactamase; bla; confers resistance to ampicillin, carbenicillin, and related antibiotics
   5191..5295    -  promoter       AmpR promoter: bla
   5322..5372    +  misc_feature   bom (fragment): basis of mobility region from pBR322
   5400..5828    -  rep_origin     f1 ori (sequence partly withheld): f1 bacteriophage origin of replication; arrow indicates direction of (+) strand synthesis
   5832..5989    -  CDS            lacZα (fragment): LacZα fragment of β-galactosidase; lacZ fragment
   5992..6010    +  promoter       T7 promoter: promoter for bacteriophage T7 RNA polymerase
