[The description below was written by a language model from this plasmid's Addgene catalogue record and pLannotate feature annotations shown in this document.]
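Description:
Tol2 8xSTAR-sTomato. PGK-puro is a Tol2 transposon-based mammalian reporter plasmid of about 6.4 kb built on the pminiTol2 backbone. It is intended for stable genomic integration of its cargo when Tol2 transposase is supplied, although the Tol2 terminal repeats themselves are not picked up in the automated feature table. In bacteria it is maintained through a high-copy ColE1/pUC-type origin and selected with ampicillin via the β-lactamase gene. The backbone also carries an f1 origin, remnants of the lac promoter/operator and lacZα region, and T7 and SP6 phage promoters.

The payload is the stem cell ASCL2 reporter (STAR), a roughly 540 bp synthetic/human-derived element described as eight repeats, which responds to the transcriptional activity of ASCL2. This element is not annotated in the table but presumably lies in the unannotated stretch upstream of the fluorescent protein coding sequence. The record does not name any minimal promoter coupled to the repeats. The reporter, called sTomato in the catalogue entry, is detected as a dTomato-type orange fluorescent protein from Discosoma, followed by a short C-terminal extension that the annotation software matched to a fragment of an unrelated protein, and then an SV40 polyadenylation signal. A second, independent cassette uses the mouse PGK promoter, with a bacterial EM7 promoter downstream of it, to drive puromycin N-acetyltransferase, also terminated by an SV40 poly(A) signal, so that integrated cells can be selected with puromycin.

The stated use is fluorescent marking of intestinal stem cells. Cells with active ASCL2 switch on Tomato fluorescence, allowing stem cells to be identified in settings such as intestinal organoids.
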