Addgene plasmid #136264: Tol2 8xSTAR-sTomato. PGK-puro
Purpose: Fluorescent reporter for intestinal stem cells through ASCL2 transcriptional activity
Depositing lab: Hugo Snippert. Depositing organization: University Medical Centre Utrecht. Publication: Introducing the Stem Cell ASCL2 Reporter STAR into Intestinal Organoids. Heinz MC, Oost KC, Snippert HJG. STAR Protoc. 2020 Oct 8;1(3):100126. doi: 10.1016/j.xpro.2020.100126. eCollection 2020 Dec 18. PubMed 33377020.
Backbone
  Vector backbone: pminiTol2, Addgene #31829
  Backbone manufacturer: Stephen Ekker lab
  Backbone size w/o insert (bp): 3498
  Total vector size (bp): 6360
  Vector type: Mammalian Expression ; Tol2 transposase
  Selectable markers: Puromycin
Growth in bacteria
  Bacterial resistance: Ampicillin, 100 μg/mL
  Growth temperature: 37°C
  Growth strain: DH5alpha
  Copy number: Unknown
Gene/Insert
  Gene/Insert name: stem cell Ascl2 reporter, 8 repeats (alt name: 8x STAR)
  Species: H. sapiens (human), Synthetic
  Insert size (bp): 540
  Tag / fusion protein: sTomato
Terms and licenses: Academic/Nonprofit Terms; Industry Terms: Not Available to Industry
How to cite: Tol2 8xSTAR-sTomato. PGK-puro was a gift from Hugo Snippert (Addgene plasmid # 136264 ; http://n2t.net/addgene:136264 ; RRID:Addgene_136264)
