>Addgene plasmid #136264 | Tol2 8xSTAR-sTomato. PGK-puro | depositor partial sequence | sequence record 307151 | entire insert between Tol2 sites
AGAGGTGTAAAGTACTTGAGTAATTTTACTTGATTACTGTACTTAAGTATTATTTTTGGGGATTTTTACT
TTACTTGAGTACAATTAAAAATCAATACTTTTACTTTTACTTAATTACATTTTTTTAGAAAAAAAAGTAC
TTTTTACTCCTTACAATTTTATTTACAGTCAAAAAGTACTTATTTTTTGGAGATCACTTCATTCTATTTT
CCCTTGCTATTACCAAACCAATTGAATTGCGCTGATGCCCAGTTTAATTTAAATAGATCTATCGATCGGT
ACCCCTAGGGTGAAAAGGCAGGTGCAAAGCAAATCCTATCCCAGCTTCTAGCTAGGTGAAAAGGCAGGTG
CAAAGCAAATCCTATCCCAGCTTCTAGCTAGGGTGAAAAGGCAGGTGCAAAGCAAATCCTATCCCAGCTT
CTAGCTAGGTGAAAAGGCAGGTGCAAAGCAAATCCTATCCCAGCTTCTAGCTAGGGTGAAAAGGCAGGTG
CAAAGCAAATCCTATCCCAGCTTCTAGCTAGGTGAAAAGGCAGGTGCAAAGCAAATCCTATCCCAGCTTC
TAGCTAGGGTGAAAAGGCAGGTGCAAAGCAAATCCTATCCCAGCTTCTAGCTAGGTGAAAAGGCAGGTGC
AAAGCAAATCCTATCCCAGCTTCTAGCTAGCGGCGCGCCGGATCCGGAGGGGACAAGTGGAGGGAAAGTG
GGGCCGGGCGGGGGGTGCCTGGGAAGCCAGGCTGCGCTGACGTCACTGGGCGCGCAATTCGGGCTGGAGC
GCTTTAAAAAACGAGCGTGCAAGCAGAGAGGCTGCTCCACACCGCTCAGGCCGCGACCATGGTGAGCAAG
GGCGAGGAGGTCATCAAAGAGTTCATGCGCTTCAAGGTGCGCATGGAGGGCTCCATGAACGGCCACGAGT
TCGAGATCGAGGGCGAGGGCGAGGGCCGCCCCTACGAGGGCACCCAGACCGCCAAGCTGAAGGTGACCAA
GGGCGGCCCCCTGCCCTTCGCCTGGGACATCCTGTCCCCCCAGTTCATGTACGGCTCCAAGGCGTACGTG
AAGCACCCCGCCGACATCCCCGATTACAAGAAGCTGTCCTTCCCCGAGGGCTTCAAGTGGGAGCGCGTGA
TGAACTTCGAGGACGGCGGTCTGGTGACCGTGACCCAGGACTCCTCCCTGCAGGACGGCACGCTGATCTA
CAAGGTGAAGATGCGCGGCACCAACTTCCCCCCCGACGGCCCCGTAATGCAGAAGAAGACCATGGGCTGG
GAGGCCTCCACCGAGCGCCTGTACCCCCGCGACGGCGTGCTGAAGGGCGAGATCCACCAGGCCCTGAAGC
TGAAGGACGGCGGCCACTACCTGGTGGAGTTCAAGACCATCTACATGGCCAAGAAGCCCGTGCAACTGCC
CGGCTACTACTACGTGGACACCAAGCTGGACATCACCTCCCACAACGAGGACTACACCATCGTGGAACAG
TACGAGCGCTCCGAGGGCCGCCACCACCTGTTCCTGGGGCATGGCACCGGCAGCACCGGCAGCGGCTAAT
CTAGAACTATAGTGAGTCGTATTACGTAGATCCAGACATGATAAGATACATTGATGAGTTTGGACAAACC
ACAACTAGAATGCAGTGAAAAAAATGCTTTATTTGTGAAATTTGTGATGCTATTGCTTTATTTGTAACCA
TTATAAGCTGCAATAAACAAGTTAACAACAACAATTGCATTCATTTTATGTTTCAGGTTCAGGGGGAGGT
GTGGGAGGTTTTTTAATTCGCGGCCGCACCGGGTAGGGGAGGCGCTTTTCCCAAGGCAGTCTGGAGCATG
CGCTTTAGCAGCCCCGCTGGGCACTTGGCGCTACACAAGTGGCCTCTGGCCTCGCACACATTCCACATCC
ACCGGTAGGCGCCAACCGGCTCCGTTCTTTGGTGGCCCCTTCGCGCCACCTTCTACTCCTCCCCTAGTCA
GGAAGTTCCCCCCCGCCCCGCAGCTCGCGTCGTGCAGGACGTGACAAATGGAAGTAGCACGTCTCACTAG
TCTCGTGCAGATGGACAGCACCGCTGAGCAATGGAAGCGGGTAGGCCTTTGGGGCAGCGGCCAATAGCAG
CTTTGCTCCTTCGCTTTCTGGGCTCAGAGGCTGGGAAGGGGTGGGTCCGGGGGCGGGCTCAGGGGCGGGC
TCAGGGGCGGGGCGGGCGCCCGAAGGTCCTCCGGAGGCCCGGCATTCTGCACGCTTCAAAAGCGCACGTC
TGCCGCGCTGTTCTCCTCTTCCTCATCTCCGGGCCTTTCGACCTGCAGCCTGTTGACAATTAATCATCGG
CATAGTATATCGGCATAGTATAATACGACAAGGTGAGGAACTAAACCGTCGACGATTTCACTAGTCTCGA
AGCCACCATGACCGAGTACAAGCCCACGGTGCGCCTCGCCACCCGCGACGACGTCCCCAGGGCCGTACGC
ACCCTCGCCGCCGCGTTCGCCGACTACCCCGCCACGCGCCACACCGTCGATCCGGACCGCCACATCGAGC
GGGTCACCGAGCTGCAAGAACTCTTCCTCACGCGCGTCGGGCTCGACATCGGCAAGGTGTGGGTCGCGGA
CGACGGCGCCGCGGTGGCGGTCTGGACCACGCCGGAGAGCGTCGAAGCGGGGGCGGTGTTCGCCGAGATC
GGCCCGCGCATGGCCGAGTTGAGCGGTTCCCGGCTGGCCGCGCAGCAACAGATGGAAGGCCTCCTGGCGC
CGCACCGGCCCAAGGAGCCCGCGTGGTTCCTGGCCACCGTCGGCGTCTCGCCCGACCACCAGGGCAAGGG
TCTGGGCAGCGCCGTCGTGCTCCCCGGAGTGGAGGCGGCCGAGCGCGCCGGGGTGCCCGCCTTCCTGGAG
ACCTCCGCGCCCCGCAACCTCCCCTTCTACGAGCGGCTCGGCTTCACCGTCACCGCCGACGTCGAGGTGC
CCGAAGGACCGCGCACCTGGTGCATGACCCGCAAGCCCGGTGCCTGACTAGAACTATAGTGAGTCGTATT
ACGTAGATCCAGACATGATAAGATACATTGATGAGTTTGGACAAACCACAACTAGAATGCAGTGAAAAAA
ATGCTTTATTTGTGAAATTTGTGATGCTATTGCTTTATTTGTAACCATTATAAGCTGCAATAAACAAGTT
AACAACAACAATTGCATTCATTTTATGTTTCAGGTTCAGGGGGAGGTGTGGGAGGTTTTTTAATTAAGCT
TAAACAAGAATCTCTAGTTTTCTTTCTTGCTTTTACTTTTACTTCCTTAATACTCAAGTACAATTTTAAT
GGAGTACTTTTTTACTTTTACTCAAGTAAGATTCTAGCCAGATACTTTTACTTTTAATTGAGTAAAATTT
TCCCTAAGTACTTGTACTTTCACTTGAGTAAAATTTTTGAGTACTTTTTACACCTCTGCTCGACCATATG
GGA
